>Addgene plasmid #57568 | dEos-Vinculin-14 | depositor partial sequence | sequence record 88715 | insert sequence
ACGTCAGATCCGCTAGCACCATGGTGGCGATTAAGCCAGACATGAAGATCAACCTCCGTATGGAAGGCAA
CGTAAACGGGCACCACTTTGTGATCGACGGAGATGGTACAGGCAAGCCTTTTGAGGGAAAACAGAGTATG
GATCTTGAAGTCAAAGAGGGCGGACCTCTGCCTTTTGCCTTTGATATCCTGACCACTGCATTCCATTACG
GCAACAGGGTATTCGCCGAATATCCAGACCACATACAAGACTATTTTAAGCAGTCGTTTCCTAAGGGGTA
TTCGTGGGAACGAAGCTTGACTTTCGAAGACGGGGGCATTTGCATTGCCAGAAACGACATAACAATGGAA
GGGGACACTTTCTATAATAAAGTTCGATTTCACGGTGTAAACTTTCCCGCCAATGGTCCAGTTATGCAGA
AGAAGACGCTGAAATGGGAGCCCTCCACTGAGAAAATGTATGTGCGTGATGGAGTGCTGACCGGTGATAT
TCGCATGGCTTTGTTGCTTGAAGGAAATGCCCATTACCGATGTGACTTCAGAACTACTTACAAAGCTAAG
GAGAAGGGTGTCAAGTTACCAGGCTACCACTTTGTGGACCACTGCATTGAGATTTTAAGCCATGACAAAG
ATTACAACAAGGTTAAGCTGTATGAGCATGCTGTTGCTCATTCTGGATTGCCTGACAATGCCAGACGAGA
GAATTCGGGAAACTCGAGAACAAAGCTTGAAAACGGCCGCATGCCAGTGTTTCATACGCGCACGATCGAG
AGCATCCTGGAGCCGGTGGCACAGCAGATCTCCCACCTGGTGATAATGCACGAGGAGGGCGAGGTGGACG
GCAAAGCCATTCCTGACCTCACCGCGCCCGTGGCCGCCGTGCAGGCGGCCGTCAGCAACCTCGTCCGGGT
TGGAAAAGAGACTGTTCAAACCACTGAGGATCAGATTTTGAAGAGAGATATGCCACCAGCATTTATTAAG
GTTGAGAATGCTTGCACCAAGCTTGTCCAGGCAGCTCAGATGCTTCAGTCAGACCCTTACTCAGTGCCTG
CTCGAGATTATCTAATTGATGGGTCAAGGGGCATCCTCTCTGGAACATCAGACCTGCTCCTTACCTTCGA
TGAGGCTGAGGTCCGTAAAATTATTAGAGTTTGCAAAGGAATTTTGGAATATCTTACAGTGGCAGAGGTG
GTGGAGACTATGGAAGATTTGGTCACTTACACAAAGAATCTTGGGCCAGGAATGACTAAGATGGCCAAGA
TGATTGACGAGAGACAGCAGGAGCTCACTCACCAGGAGCACCGAGTGATGTTGGTGAACTCGATGAACAC
CGTGAAAGAGTTGCTGCCAGTTCTCATTTCAGCTATGAAGATTTTTGTAACAACTAAAAACTCAAAAAAC
CAAGGCATAGAGGAAGCTTTAAAAAATCGCAATTTTACTGTAGAAAAAATGAGTGCTGAAATTAATGAGA
TAATTCGTGTGTTACAACTCACCTCTTGGGATGAAGATGCCTGGGCCAGCAAGGACACTGAAGCCATGAA
GAGAGCATTGGCCTCCATAGACTCCAAACTGAACCAGGCCAAAGGTTGGCTCCGTGACCCTAGTGCCTCC
CCAGGGGATGCTGGTGAGCAGGCCATCAGACAGATCTTAGATGAAGCTGGAAAAGTTGGTGAACTCTGTG
CAGGCAAAGAACGCAGGGAGATTCTGGGAACTTGCAAAATGCTAGGGCAGATGACTGATCAAGTGGCTGA
CCTCCGTGCCAGAGGACAAGGATCCTCACCGGTGGCCATGCAGAAAGCTCAGCAGGTATCTCAGGGTCTG
GATGTGCTCACAGCAAAAGTGGAAAATGCAGCTCGCAAGCTGGAAGCCATGACCAACTCAAAGCAGAGCA
TTGCAAAGAAGATCGATGCTGCTCAGAACTGGCTTGCAGATCCAAATGGTGGACCGGAAGGAGAAGAGCA
GATTCGAGGTGCTTTGGCTGAAGCTCGGAAAATAGCAGAATTATGTGATGATCCTAAAGAAAGAGATGAC
ATTCTACGTTCCCTTGGGGAAATATCTGCTCTGACTTCTAAATTAGCAGATCTACGAAGACAGGGGAAAG
GAGATTCTCCAGAGGCTCGAGCCTTGGCCAAACAGGTGGCCACGGCCCTGCAGAACCTGCAGACCAAAAC
CAACCGGGCTGTGGCCAACAGCAGACCGGCCAAAGCAGCTGTACACCTTGAGGGCAAGATTGAGCAAGCA
CAGCGGTGGATTGATAATCCCACAGTGGATGACCGTGGAGTCGGTCAGGCTGCCATCCGGGGGCTTGTGG
CCGAAGGGCATCGTCTGGCTAATGTTATGATGGGGCCTTATCGGCAAGATCTTCTCGCCAAGTGTGACCG
AGTGGACCAGCTGACAGCCCAGCTGGCTGACCTGGCTGCCAGAGGGGAAGGGGAGAGTCCTCAGGCACGA
GCACTTGCATCTCAGCTCCAAGACTCCTTAAAGGATCTAAAAGCTCGGATGCAGGAGGCCATGACTCAGG
AAGTGTCAGATGTTTTCAGCGATACCACAACTCCCATCAAGCTGTTGGCAGTGGCAGCCACGGCGCCTCC
TGATGCGCCTAACAGGGAAGAGGTATTTGATGAGAGGGCAGCTAACTTTGAAAACCATTCAGGAAAGCTT
GGTGCTACGGCCGAGAAGGCGGCTGCGGTTGGTACTGCTAATAAATCAACAGTGGAAGGCATTCAGGCCT
CAGTGAAGACGGCCCGAGAACTCACACCCCAGGTGGTCTCGGCTGCTCGTATCTTACTTAGGAACCCTGG
AAATCAAGCTGCTTATGAACATTTTGAGACCATGAAGAACCAGTGGATCGATAATGTTGAAAAAATGACA
GGGCTGGTGGACGAAGCCATTGATACCAAATCTCTGTTGGATGCTTCAGAAGAAGCAATTAAAAAAGACC
TGGACAAGTGCAAGGTAGCTATGGCCAACATTCAGCCTCAGATGCTGGTTGCTGGGGCAACCAGTATTGC
TCGTCGGGCCAACCGGATCCTGCTGGTGGCTAAGAGGGAGGTGGAGAATTCCGAGGATCCCAAGTTCCGT
GAGGCTGTGAAAGCTGCCTCTGATGAATTGAGCAAAACCATCTCCCCGATGGTGATGGATGCAAAAGCTG
TGGCTGGAAACATTTCCGACCCTGGACTGCAAAAGAGCTTCCTGGACTCAGGATATCGGATCCTGGGAGC
TGTGGCCAAGGTCAGAGAAGCCTTCCAACCTCAGGAGCCTGACTTCCCGCCGCCTCCACCAGACCTTGAA
CAACTCCGACTAACAGATGAGCTTGCTCCTCCCAAACCACCTCTGCCTGAAGGTGAGGTCCCTCCACCTA
GGCCTCCACCACCAGAGGAAAAGGATGAAGAGTTCCCTGAGCAGAAGGCCGGGGAGGTGATTAACCAGCC
AATGATGATGGCTGCCAGACAGCTCCATGATGAAGCTCGCAAATGGTCCAGCAAGGGCAATGACATCATT
GCAGCAGCCAAGCGCATGGCTCTGCTGATGGCTGAGATGTCTCGGCTGGTAAGAGGGGGCAGTGGTACCA
AGCGGGCACTCATTCAGTGTGCCAAGGACATCGCCAAGGCCTCAGATGAGGTGACTCGGTTGGCCAAGGA
GGTTGCCAAGCAGTGCACAGATAAACGGATTAGAACCAACCTCTTACAGGTATGTGAGCGAATCCCAACC
ATAAGCACCCAGCTCAAAATCCTGTCCACAGTGAAGGCCACCATGCTGGGCCGGACCAACATCAGTGATG
AGGAGTCTGAGCAGGCCACAGAGATGCTGGTTCACAATGCCCAGAACCTCATGCAGTCTGTGAAGGAGAC
TGTGCGGGAAGCTGAAGCTGCTTCAATCAAAATTCGAACAGATGCTGGATTTACACTGCGCTGGGTTAGA
AAGACTCCCTGGTACCAGTAGGCGGCCGCGACTCTAGATCATAATCAGCCATACCACAT
