[The description below was written by a language model from this plasmid's Addgene catalogue record.]
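Description:
dEos-Vinculin-14 is a mammalian expression plasmid that produces human vinculin (VCL) fused to the photoconvertible fluorescent protein dEos. It is built on a dEos vector backbone of about 4.75 kb (excluding the insert), is maintained as a high-copy plasmid in E. coli under kanamycin selection, and carries a neomycin resistance marker so that transfected mammalian cells can be selected with G418. Expression of the fusion is driven by the CMV promoter, a strong constitutive promoter in most mammalian cell lines. The listed sequencing primers indicate that the cassette ends in an SV40 polyadenylation signal. The record does not state which end of vinculin carries the tag, the linker, or the cloning method. The name may suggest dEos placed ahead of vinculin with a 14-residue linker, but this is not confirmed in the fields provided, and no feature table is available to check it.

Vinculin is a cytoskeletal adaptor protein that concentrates at focal adhesions, and the stated purpose of the construct is to label these structures. Eos-family proteins initially fluoresce green and convert irreversibly to a red-emitting form on illumination with violet or near-UV light. This matches the two recorded spectral states: excitation/emission of 505/516 nm before conversion and 569/581 nm after. Photoconversion makes the fusion suited to single-molecule localization microscopy, in which sparse subsets of molecules are converted and localized in turn, and the associated publication concerns imaging intracellular fluorescent proteins at nanometer resolution. The construct can also serve for conventional live- or fixed-cell imaging of focal adhesions and for optical highlighting experiments that track a converted pool of vinculin.
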