Addgene plasmid #57568: dEos-Vinculin-14
Purpose: Localization: Focal Adhesions, Excitation: 505 / 569, Emission: 516 / 581
Depositing lab: Michael Davidson. Depositing organization: Florida State University, Tallahassee. Publication: Imaging intracellular fluorescent proteins at nanometer resolution. Betzig E, Patterson GH, Sougrat R, Lindwasser OW, Olenych S, Bonifacino JS, Davidson MW, Lippincott-Schwartz J, Hess HF. Science. 2006 Sep 15;313(5793):1642-5. Epub 2006 Aug 10. 10.1126/science.1127344 PubMed 16902090.
Backbone
  Vector backbone: dEos
  Backbone size w/o insert (bp): 4750
  Vector type: Mammalian Expression
  Selectable markers: Neomycin (select with G418)
Growth in bacteria
  Bacterial resistance: Kanamycin, 50 μg/mL
  Growth temperature: 37°C
  Growth strain: DH5alpha
  Copy number: High Copy
Gene/Insert
  Gene/Insert name: Vinculin (alt name: NM_003373.3)
  Species: H. sapiens (human)
  Entrez Gene: VCL (a.k.a. CMD1W, CMH15, HEL114, MV, MVCL, VINC)
  Promoter: CMV
  Tag / fusion protein: dEos
  Cloning method: Unknown
  Sequencing primers: 5′ CMV-F; 3′ SV40pA-R
Terms and licenses: Academic/Nonprofit Terms; Industry Terms
Depositor comments: . Excitation = 505 / 569; Emission = 516 / 581
How to cite: dEos-Vinculin-14 was a gift from Michael Davidson (Addgene plasmid # 57568 ; http://n2t.net/addgene:57568 ; RRID:Addgene_57568)
